Addgene plasmid #234201: pAIP4_3TOW
Purpose: Heterologous protein expression of multivesicular body subunit 12B (ESCRT-I complex subunit MVB12B) in Escherichia coli
Depositing lab: Christopher Bahl. Depositing organization: AI Proteins. Publication: Facile, high-throughput protein purification enabled by high-efficiency protease elution. Cárcamo Noriega EN, Truebridge IS, Teets FD 3rd, Bowman JW 3rd, Rodriguez N, Howard TA, Bahl CD. Protein Sci. 2026 Sep;35(9):e70746. doi: 10.1002/pro.70746. PubMed 42555168.
Backbone
  Vector backbone: pET29b
  Backbone size w/o insert (bp): 5679
  Vector type: Bacterial Expression
Growth in bacteria
  Bacterial resistance: Kanamycin, 50 μg/mL
  Growth temperature: 37°C
  Growth strain: DH10B
  Copy number: High Copy
Gene/Insert
  Gene/Insert name: 3TOW (alt names: MB12B_HUMAN; Multivesicular body subunit 12B (ESCRT-I complex subunit MVB12B) (Protein FAM125B))
  Species: H. sapiens (human)
  Insert size (bp): 438
  Entrez Gene: MVB12B (a.k.a. C9orf28, FAM125B)
  Promoter: T7
  Tag / fusion protein: 10x HisTag-Smt3 (N terminal on backbone)
  Cloning method: Golden Gate
  Sequencing primers: 5′ T7-promoter; 3′ T7-Term
Resource information
  A portion of this plasmid was derived from a plasmid made by: Synthetic DNA
Terms and licenses: Academic/Nonprofit Terms; Industry Terms
Depositor comments: 5' cloning site: BsaI (destroyed), 3' cloning site: BsaI (destroyed)
How to cite: pAIP4_3TOW was a gift from Christopher Bahl (Addgene plasmid # 234201 ; http://n2t.net/addgene:234201 ; RRID:Addgene_234201)
