[The description below was written by a language model from this plasmid's Addgene catalogue record and pLannotate feature annotations shown in this document.]
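Description:
pAIP4_3TOW is a bacterial expression plasmid built on a pET29b backbone for producing a fragment of human multivesicular body subunit 12B (MVB12B, also called FAM125B), a component of the ESCRT-I complex involved in sorting ubiquitinated endocytic cargo into multivesicular bodies, in Escherichia coli. The roughly 6 kb plasmid is maintained through a ColE1/pMB1-type origin and selected with kanamycin via an aminoglycoside phosphotransferase gene. The record lists it as high copy, although the feature table also shows the pBR322-derived bom region and the rop gene, which normally moderates copy number. An f1 phage origin is also present.

Expression is driven by the T7 promoter followed by a lac operator and the T7 gene 10 ribosome binding site, with a backbone-encoded lacI gene providing repression. Transcription therefore depends on a host supplying T7 RNA polymerase and is inducible with IPTG, and it ends at the T7 terminator. The 438 bp insert, derived from synthetic DNA and installed by Golden Gate assembly through BsaI sites that were destroyed in the process, is fused in frame behind an N-terminal 10x His tag and yeast Smt3 (SUMO). The His tag allows metal-affinity capture, while the Smt3 domain commonly aids solubility and is recognised by SUMO-specific protease, allowing the target to be released from the tag.

The annotation also detects a partial polyhistidine-coding stretch and a T7 gene 10B-derived fragment downstream of the insert. The record does not say whether these are translated, and they may simply be untranslated backbone remnants. The associated work concerns high-throughput protein purification using protease elution, for which this construct serves as one of the expression targets.
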