Features (pLannotate 1.2.2; 21 found; start..end, strand, type, name):
    910..1498    +  rep_origin     ori: high-copy-number ColE1/pMB1/pBR322/pUC origin of replication
   1684..1823    -  misc_feature   bom: basis of mobility region from pBR322
   1925..2116    -  CDS            rop: Rop protein, which maintains plasmids at low copy number; rop
   2133..2513    +  CDS            YPB1_ECOLX: Protein predicted: Swiss-Prot protein existence level 4. From Escherichia coli.
   2585..2876    -  CDS            TcR (fragment): tetracycline efflux protein; tet; confers resistance to tetracycline
   2891..2912    -  protein_bind   CAP binding site: CAP binding activates transcription in the presence of cAMP. E. coli catabolite activator protein
   2925..4007    -  CDS            lacI: lac repressor; lacI; The lac repressor binds to the lac operator to inhibit transcription in E. coli. This inhibition can be relieved by adding lactose or isopropyl-β-D-thiogalactopyranoside (IPTG).
   4008..4085    -  promoter       lacI promoter: lacI
   4093..4372    -  CDS            TcR (fragment): tetracycline efflux protein; tet; confers resistance to tetracycline
   4398..4416    +  promoter       T7 promoter: promoter for bacteriophage T7 RNA polymerase
   4417..4441    +  protein_bind   lac operator: The lac repressor binds to the lac operator to inhibit transcription in E. coli. This inhibition can be relieved by adding lactose or isopropyl-β-D-thiogalactopyranoside (IPTG). lac repressor encoded by lacI
   4456..4478    +  RBS            RBS: efficient ribosome binding site from bacteriophage T7 gene 10 (Olins and Rangwala, 1989)
   4510..4529    +  CDS            7xHis (fragment): 6xHis affinity tag
   4537..4833    +  CDS            SMT3: SMT3_YEAST - Experimental evidence at protein level: Swiss-Prot protein existence level 1. Not known; suppressor of MIF2 mutations. From Saccharomyces cerevisiae (strain ATCC 204508 / S288c) (Baker's yeast).
   4786..5274    +  CDS            MVB12B (fragment): MB12B_HUMAN - Also known as C9orf28, FAM125B. Experimental evidence at protein level: Swiss-Prot protein existence level 1. Component of the ESCRT-I complex, a regulator of vesicular trafficking process. Required for the sorting of endocytic ubiquitinated cargos into multivesicular bodies. From Homo sapiens (Human).
   5293..5310    +  CDS            9xHis (fragment): 9xHis affinity tag
   5320..5369    +  CDS            SET1 (fragment): solubility-enhancement tag derived from T7 phage gene 10B
   5377..5424    +  terminator     T7 terminator: transcription terminator for bacteriophage T7 RNA polymerase
   5461..5889    +  rep_origin     f1 ori (sequence partly withheld): f1 bacteriophage origin of replication; arrow indicates direction of (+) strand synthesis
   5942..5999    +  promoter       AmpR promoter (fragment): bla
   6008..788     -  CDS            KanR (across the origin): aminoglycoside phosphotransferase; aph(3')-Ia; confers resistance to kanamycin in bacteria or G418 (Geneticin®) in eukaryotes
>Addgene plasmid #234201 | pAIP4_3TOW | addgene full sequence | sequence record 464166 | Addgene NGS Result
AACTGCAATTTATTCATATCAGGATTATCAATACCATATTTTTGAAAAAGCCGTTTCTGTAATGAAGGAG
AAAACTCACCGAGGCAGTTCCATAGGATGGCAAGATCCTGGTATCGGTCTGCGATTCCGACTCGTCCAAC
ATCAATACAACCTATTAATTTCCCCTCGTCAAAAATAAGGTTATCAAGTGAGAAATCACCATGAGTGACG
ACTGAATCCGGTGAGAATGGCAAAAGTTTATGCATTTCTTTCCAGACTTGTTCAACAGGCCAGCCATTAC
GCTCGTCATCAAAATCACTCGCATCAACCAAACCGTTATTCATTCGTGATTGCGCCTGAGCGAGACGAAA
TACGCGATCGCTGTTAAAAGGACAATTACAAACAGGAATCGAATGCAACCGGCGCAGGAACACTGCCAGC
GCATCAACAATATTTTCACCTGAATCAGGATATTCTTCTAATACCTGGAATGCTGTTTTCCCGGGGATCG
CAGTGGTGAGTAACCATGCATCATCAGGAGTACGGATAAAATGCTTGATGGTCGGAAGAGGCATAAATTC
CGTCAGCCAGTTTAGTCTGACCATCTCATCTGTAACATCATTGGCAACGCTACCTTTGCCATGTTTCAGA
AACAACTCTGGCGCATCGGGCTTCCCATACAATCGATAGATTGTCGCACCTGATTGCCCGACATTATCGC
GAGCCCATTTATACCCATATAAATCAGCATCCATGTTGGAATTTAATCGCGGCCTAGAGCAAGACGTTTC
CCGTTGAATATGGCTCATAACACCCCTTGTATTACTGTTTATGTAAGCAGACAGTTTTATTGTTCATGAC
CAAAATCCCTTAACGTGAGTTTTCGTTCCACTGAGCGTCAGACCCCGTAGAAAAGATCAAAGGATCTTCT
TGAGATCCTTTTTTTCTGCGCGTAATCTGCTGCTTGCAAACAAAAAAACCACCGCTACCAGCGGTGGTTT
GTTTGCCGGATCAAGAGCTACCAACTCTTTTTCCGAAGGTAACTGGCTTCAGCAGAGCGCAGATACCAAA
TACTGTCCTTCTAGTGTAGCCGTAGTTAGGCCACCACTTCAAGAACTCTGTAGCACCGCCTACATACCTC
GCTCTGCTAATCCTGTTACCAGTGGCTGCTGCCAGTGGCGATAAGTCGTGTCTTACCGGGTTGGACTCAA
GACGATAGTTACCGGATAAGGCGCAGCGGTCGGGCTGAACGGGGGGTTCGTGCACACAGCCCAGCTTGGA
GCGAACGACCTACACCGAACTGAGATACCTACAGCGTGAGCTATGAGAAAGCGCCACGCTTCCCGAAGGG
AGAAAGGCGGACAGGTATCCGGTAAGCGGCAGGGTCGGAACAGGAGAGCGCACGAGGGAGCTTCCAGGGG
GAAACGCCTGGTATCTTTATAGTCCTGTCGGGTTTCGCCACCTCTGACTTGAGCGTCGATTTTTGTGATG
CTCGTCAGGGGGGCGGAGCCTATGGAAAAACGCCAGCAACGCGGCCTTTTTACGGTTCCTGGCCTTTTGC
TGGCCTTTTGCTCACATGTTCTTTCCTGCGTTATCCCCTGATTCTGTGGATAACCGTATTACCGCCTTTG
AGTGAGCTGATACCGCTCGCCGCAGCCGAACGACCGAGCGCAGCGAGTCAGTGAGCGAGGAAGCGGAAGA
GCGCCTGATGCGGTATTTTCTCCTTACGCATCTGTGCGGTATTTCACACCGCAATGGTGCACTCTCAGTA
CAATCTGCTCTGATGCCGCATAGTTAAGCCAGTATACACTCCGCTATCGCTACGTGACTGGGTCATGGCT
GCGCCCCGACACCCGCCAACACCCGCTGACGCGCCCTGACGGGCTTGTCTGCTCCCGGCATCCGCTTACA
GACAAGCTGTGACCGTCTCCGGGAGCTGCATGTGTCAGAGGTTTTCACCGTCATCACCGAAACGCGCGAG
GCAGCTGCGGTAAAGCTCATCAGCGTGGTCGTGAAGCGATTCACAGATGTCTGCCTGTTCATCCGCGTCC
AGCTCGTTGAGTTTCTCCAGAAGCGTTAATGTCTGGCTTCTGATAAAGCGGGCCATGTTAAGGGCGGTTT
TTTCCTGTTTGGTCACTGATGCCTCCGTGTAAGGGGGATTTCTGTTCATGGGGGTAATGATACCGATGAA
ACGAGAGAGGATGCTCACGATACGGGTTACTGATGATGAACATGCCCGGTTACTGGAACGTTGTGAGGGT
AAACAACTGGCGGTATGGATGCGGCGGGACCAGAGAAAAATCACTCAGGGTCAATGCCAGCGCTTCGTTA
ATACAGATGTAGGTGTTCCACAGGGTAGCCAGCAGCATCCTGCGATGCAGATCCGGAACATAATGGTGCA
GGGCGCTGACTTCCGCGTTTCCAGACTTTACGAAACACGGAAACCGAAGACCATTCATGTTGTTGCTCAG
GTCGCAGACGTTTTGCAGCAGCAGTCGCTTCACGTTCGCTCGCGTATCGGTGATTCATTCTGCTAACCAG
TAAGGCAACCCCGCCAGCCTAGCCGGGTCCTCAACGACAGGAGCACGATCATGCGCACCCGTGGGGCCGC
CATGCCGGCGATAATGGCCTGCTTCTCGCCGAAACGTTTGGTGGCGGGACCAGTGACGAAGGCTTGAGCG
AGGGCGTGCAAGATTCCGAATACCGCAAGCGACAGGCCGATCATCGTCGCGCTCCAGCGAAAGCGGTCCT
CGCCGAAAATGACCCAGAGCGCTGCCGGCACCTGTCCTACGAGTTGCATGATAAAGAAGACAGTCATAAG
TGCGGCGACGATAGTCATGCCCCGCGCCCACCGGAAGGAGCTGACTGGGTTGAAGGCTCTCAAGGGCATC
GGTCGAGATCCCGGTGCCTAATGAGTGAGCTAACTTACATTAATTGCGTTGCGCTCACTGCCCGCTTTCC
AGTCGGGAAACCTGTCGTGCCAGCTGCATTAATGAATCGGCCAACGCGCGGGGAGAGGCGGTTTGCGTAT
TGGGCGCCAGGGTGGTTTTTCTTTTCACCAGTGAGACGGGCAACAGCTGATTGCCCTTCACCGCCTGGCC
CTGAGAGAGTTGCAGCAAGCGGTCCACGCTGGTTTGCCCCAGCAGGCGAAAATCCTGTTTGATGGTGGTT
AACGGCGGGATATAACATGAGCTGTCTTCGGTATCGTCGTATCCCACTACCGAGATGTCCGCACCAACGC
GCAGCCCGGACTCGGTAATGGCGCGCATTGCGCCCAGCGCCATCTGATCGTTGGCAACCAGCATCGCAGT
GGGAACGATGCCCTCATTCAGCATTTGCATGGTTTGTTGAAAACCGGACATGGCACTCCAGTCGCCTTCC
CGTTCCGCTATCGGCTGAATTTGATTGCGAGTGAGATATTTATGCCAGCCAGCCAGACGCAGACGCGCCG
AGACAGAACTTAATGGGCCCGCTAACAGCGCGATTTGCTGGTGACCCAATGCGACCAGATGCTCCACGCC
CAGTCGCGTACCGTCTTCATGGGAGAAAATAATACTGTTGATGGGTGTCTGGTCAGAGACATCAAGAAAT
AACGCCGGAACATTAGTGCAGGCAGCTTCCACAGCAATGGCATCCTGGTCATCCAGCGGATAGTTAATGA
TCAGCCCACTGACGCGTTGCGCGAGAAGATTGTGCACCGCCGCTTTACAGGCTTCGACGCCGCTTCGTTC
TACCATCGACACCACCACGCTGGCACCCAGTTGATCGGCGCGAGATTTAATCGCCGCGACAATTTGCGAC
GGCGCGTGCAGGGCCAGACTGGAGGTGGCAACGCCAATCAGCAACGACTGTTTGCCCGCCAGTTGTTGTG
CCACGCGGTTGGGAATGTAATTCAGCTCCGCCATCGCCGCTTCCACTTTTTCCCGCGTTTTCGCAGAAAC
GTGGCTGGCCTGGTTCACCACGCGGGAAACGGTCTGATAAGAGACACCGGCATACTCTGCGACATCGTAT
AACGTTACTGGTTTCACATTCACCACCCTGAATTGACTCTCTTCCGGGCGCTATCATGCCATACCGCGAA
AGGTTTTGCGCCATTCGATGGTGTCCGGGATCTCGACGCTCTCCCTTATGCGACTCCTGCATTAGGAAGC
AGCCCAGTAGTAGGTTGAGGCCGTTGAGCACCGCCGCCGCAAGGAATGGTGCATGCAAGGAGATGGCGCC
CAACAGTCCCCCGGCCACGGGGCCTGCCACCATACCCACGCCGAAACAAGCGCTCATGAGCCCGAAGTGG
CGAGCCCGATCTTCCCCATCGGTGATGTCGGCGATATAGGCGCCAGCAACCGCACCTGTGGCGCCGGTGA
TGCCGGCCACGATGCGTCCGGCGTAGAGGATCGAGATCGATCTCGATCCCGCGAAATTAATACGACTCAC
TATAGGGGAATTGTGAGCGGATAACAATTCCCCTCTAGAAATAATTTTGTTTAACTTTAAGAAGGAGATA
TACATATGATGGCGAAGATTCATCACCATCATCACCATCACCATCACCACGGTAGCCTGCAAGATTCGGA
AGTCAACCAAGAAGCAAAGCCGGAAGTCAAGCCGGAAGTGAAACCGGAAACCCATATTAACCTGAAAGTT
AGTGACGGCAGCTCTGAAATTTTCTTTAAGATCAAAAAGACCACGCCGCTGCGTCGCCTGATGGAAGCGT
TTGCCAAACGTCAGGGCAAGGAAATGGATAGCCTGCGTTTCCTGTATGACGGTATTCGCATCCAGGCAGA
TCAAGCGCCGGAAGACCTGGACATGGAAGACAACGACATCATTGAAGCCCACCGTGAACAGATTGGCGGC
TCTGGAATGGATCCCATAACAGGGGTCGGAGTAGTTGCGAGCCGTAACCGTGCACCGACGGGTTATGATG
TTGTTGCGCAGACCGCTGATGGCGTTGACGCTGATCTGTGGAAAGACGGCTTGTTCAAGTCGAAGGTGAC
CCGCTACCTGTGTTTTACCCGCTCCTTCAGCAAAGAGAACTCCCACCTGGGTAACGTGCTGGTCGACATG
AAGCTGATTGACATCAAGGACACGCTGCCGGTTGGTTTTATCCCGATTCAAGAGACTGTGGACACCCAAG
AGGTGGCCTTTCGTAAAAAACGTTTATGCATTAAGTTCATCCCGAGAGATAGCACCGAAGCGGCAATTTG
CGATATCCGCATCATGGGCCGTACCAAACAGGCGCCACCGCAGTACACCTTCATCGGCGAATTGAATTCT
ATGGGTATTTGGTATCGTATGGGTGGTTCGTAATGACTCGAGCACCACCACCACCACCACTGAGATCCGG
CTGCTAACAAAGCCCGAAAGGAAGCTGAGTTGGCTGCTGCCACCGCTGAGCAATAACTAGCATAACCCCT
TGGGGCCTCTAAACGGGTCTTGAGGGGTTTTTTGCTGAAAGGAGGAACTATATCCGGATTGGCGAATGGG
[124 nt withheld, positions 5461-5584]
C
[91 nt withheld, positions 5586-5676]
A
[49 nt withheld, positions 5678-5726]
CCTTTGACGTTGGAGTCCACGTTCTTT
[37 nt withheld, positions 5754-5790]
ACCCTATCTCGGTCTATTCTTTTGATTTATAAGGGATTTTGCCGATTTCGGCCTATTGGTTAAAAAATGA
GCTGATTTAACAAAAATTTAACGCGAATTTTAACAAAATATTAACGCTTACAATTTAGGTGGCACTTTTC
GGGGAAATGTGCGCGGAACCCCTATTTGTTTATTTTTCTAAATACATTCAAATATGTATCCGCTCATGAA
TTAATTCTTAGAAAAACTCATCGAGCATCAAATGA
